Addgene plasmid #73299: pTYB3-human PUM1-HD MUT7-2 (S1079N-E1083Q)-intein-CBD
Purpose: Expresses mutant human PUM1-HD
Depositing lab: Traci Hall. Depositing organization: National Institute of Environmental Health Sciences (NIEHS). Publication: Engineering RNA sequence specificity of Pumilio repeats. Cheong CG, Hall TM. Proc Natl Acad Sci U S A. 2006 Sep 12;103(37):13635-9. Epub 2006 Sep 5. 10.1073/pnas.0606294103 PubMed 16954190.
Backbone
  Vector backbone: pTYB3
  Backbone manufacturer: New England Biolabs
  Backbone size w/o insert (bp): 7477
  Total vector size (bp): 8530
  Vector type: Bacterial Expression
Growth in bacteria
  Bacterial resistance: Ampicillin, 100 μg/mL
  Growth temperature: 37°C
  Growth strain: DH5alpha
  Copy number: Low Copy
Gene/Insert
  Gene/Insert name: human PUM1 Pumilio homology domain (alt name: PUM1)
  Species: H. sapiens (human)
  Insert size (bp): 1053
  Mutation: S1079N-E1083Q
  Entrez Gene: PUM1 (a.k.a. HSPUM, NEDMSF, PUMH, PUMH1, PUML1, SCA47)
  Tag / fusion protein: intein (C terminal on backbone)
  Cloning method: Restriction Enzyme; 5′ cloning site NcoI (not destroyed); 3′ cloning site SapI (destroyed during cloning)
  Sequencing primers: 5′ T7; 3′ IntR
Terms and licenses: Academic/Nonprofit Terms; Industry Terms: Not Available to Industry
How to cite: pTYB3-human PUM1-HD MUT7-2 (S1079N-E1083Q)-intein-CBD was a gift from Traci Hall (Addgene plasmid # 73299 ; http://n2t.net/addgene:73299 ; RRID:Addgene_73299)
