[The description below was written by a language model from this plasmid's Addgene catalogue record.]
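Description:
pTYB3-human PUM1-HD MUT7-2 (S1079N-E1083Q)-intein-CBD is a bacterial expression plasmid built on the pTYB3 backbone, a commercial vector designed for intein-mediated protein purification. The full construct is about 8.5 kb, made up of a roughly 7.5 kb backbone and a 1,053 bp insert. It is selected with ampicillin and is recorded as low copy. The record gives no feature table, so the origin of replication and the promoter are not explicitly stated. The use of a T7 primer for 5′ sequencing is consistent with a T7-driven expression cassette.

The insert encodes the Pumilio homology domain (HD) of human PUM1, the RNA-binding region formed by tandem Pumilio repeats, carrying two substitutions, S1079N and E1083Q. The name "MUT7-2" suggests an altered repeat 7, although the record does not spell this out. The fragment was cloned between NcoI (retained) and SapI (destroyed on cloning), which places the domain in frame with a backbone-encoded C-terminal intein; the construct name indicates that a chitin-binding domain (CBD) follows it. In this type of fusion, the CBD captures the protein on chitin resin, and induced self-cleavage of the intein then releases the target protein, typically without leftover tag residues at its C terminus.

The stated purpose is expression of mutant human PUM1-HD. The associated work concerns engineering the RNA sequence specificity of Pumilio repeats, so the plasmid is suited to producing purified mutant domain to study how changes in base-contacting residues alter RNA recognition.
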