>Addgene plasmid #73299 | pTYB3-human PUM1-HD MUT7-2 (S1079N-E1083Q)-intein-CBD | depositor partial sequence | sequence record 134917 | T7
CCATGGGCCGCAGCCGCCTTTTGGAAGATTTTCGAAACAACCGGTACCCCAATTTACAACTGCGGGAGAT
TGCTGGACATATAATGGAATTTTCCCAAGACCAGCATGGGTCCAGATTCATTCAGCTGAAACTGGAGCGT
GCCACACCAGCTGAGCGCCAGCTTGTCTTCAATGAAATCCTCCAGGCTGCCTACCAACTCATGGTGGATG
TGTTTGGTAATTACGTCATTCAGAAGTTCTTTGAATTTGGCAGTCTTGAACAGAAGCTGGCTTTGGCAGA
ACGGATTCGAGGCCACGTCCTGTCATTGGCACTACAGATGTATGGCTGCCGTGTTATCCAGAAAGCTCTT
GAGTTTATTCCTTCAGACCAGCAGAATGAGATGGTTCGGGAACTAGATGGCCATGTCTTGAAGTGTGTGA
AAGATCAGAATGGCAATCACGTGGTTCAGAAATGCATTGAATGTGTACAGCCCCAGTCTTTGCAATTTAT
CATCGATGCGTTTAAGGGACAGGTATTTGCCTTATCCACACATCCTTATGGCTGCCGAGTGATTCAGAGA
ATCCTGGAGCACTGTCTCCCTGACCAGACACTCCCTATTTTAGAGGAGCTTCACCAGCACACAGAGCAGC
TGGTACAGGATCAATATGGAAATTATGTAATCCAACATGTACTGGAGCACGGTCGTCCTGAGGATAAAAG
CAAAATTGTAGCAGAAATCCGAGGCAATGTACTTGTATTGAGTCAGCACAAATTTGCAAACAATGTTGTG
CAGAAGTGTGTTACTCACGCCTCACGTACGGAGCGCGCTGTGCTCATCGATGAGGTGTGCACCATGAACG
ACGGTCCCCACAGTGCCTTATACACCATGATGAAGGACCAGTATGCCAACTACGTGGTCCAGAAGATGAT
TGACGTGGCGGAGCCAGGCCAGCGGAAGATCGTCATGCATAAGATCCGGCCCCACATCGCAACTCTTCGT
AAGTACACCTATGGCAAGCACATTCTGGCCAAGCTGGAGAAGTACTACATGAAGAACGGTGTTGACTTAG
GGTGC
