>Addgene plasmid #73299 | pTYB3-human PUM1-HD MUT7-2 (S1079N-E1083Q)-intein-CBD | addgene partial sequence | sequence record 138302 | sceVMA-Intein-R 5'-GGGCTCTGTGCTGACTTTTC-3'
CAATTTAATTACCTCACGAGGTCTGCCATCTTTACCCATGACCTTATTACCAACCTCAATGTTTTCAATA
CATTCAATAGACCCATCCGCCATTAAAACATTGGTACCCTTGGCAAAGCACCCTAAGTCAACACCGTTCT
TCATGTAGTACTTCTCCAGCTTGGCCAGAATGTGCTTGCCATAGGTGTACTTACGAAGAGTTGCGATGTG
GGGCCGGATCTTATGCATGACGATCTTCCGCTGGCCTGGCTCCGCCACGTCAATCATCTTCTGGACCACG
TAGTTGGCATACTGGTCCTTCATCATGGTGTATAAGGCACTGTGGGGACCGTCGTTCATGGTGCACACCT
CATCGATGAGCACAGCGCGCTCCGTACGTGAGGCGTGAGTAACACACTTCTGCACAACATTGTTTGCAAA
TTTGTGCTGACTCAATACAAGTACATTGCCTCGGATTTCTGCTACAATTTTGCTTTTATCCTCAGGACGA
CCGTGCTCCAGTACATGTTGGATTACATAATTTCCATATTGATCCTGTACCAGCTGCTCTGTGTGCTGGT
GAAGCTCCTCTAAAATAGGGAGTGTCTGGTCAGGGAGACAGTGCTCCAGGATTCTCTGAATCACTCGGCA
GCCATAAGGATGTGTGGATAAGGCAAATACCTGTCCCTTAAACGCATCGATGATAAATTGCAAAGACTGG
GGCTGTACACATTCAATGCATTTCTGAACCACGTGATTGCCATTCTGATCTTTCACACACTTCAAGACAT
GGCCATCTAGTTCCCGAACCATCTCATTCTGCTGGTCTGAAGGAATAAACTCAAGAGCTTTCTGG
