>Addgene plasmid #73299 | pTYB3-human PUM1-HD MUT7-2 (S1079N-E1083Q)-intein-CBD | addgene partial sequence | sequence record 138305 | T7 5'-TAATACGACTCACTATAGGG-3'
TTTTCGAAACAACCGGTACCCCAATTTACAACTGCGGGAGATTGCTGGACATATAATGGAATTTTCCCAA
GACCAGCATGGGTCCAGATTCATTCAGCTGAAACTGGAGCGTGCCACACCAGCTGAGCGCCAGCTTGTCT
TCAATGAAATCCTCCAGGCTGCCTACCAACTCATGGTGGATGTGTTTGGTAATTACGTCATTCAGAAGTT
CTTTGAATTTGGCAGTCTTGAACAGAAGCTGGCTTTGGCAGAACGGATTCGAGGCCACGTCCTGTCATTG
GCACTACAGATGTATGGCTGCCGTGTTATCCAGAAAGCTCTTGAGTTTATTCCTTCAGACCAGCAGAATG
AGATGGTTCGGGAACTAGATGGCCATGTCTTGAAGTGTGTGAAAGATCAGAATGGCAATCACGTGGTTCA
GAAATGCATTGAATGTGTACAGCCCCAGTCTTTGCAATTTATCATCGATGCGTTTAAGGGACAGGTATTT
GCCTTATCCACACATCCTTATGGCTGCCGAGTGATTCAGAGAATCCTGGAGCACTGTCTCCCTGACCAGA
CACTCCCTATTTTAGAGGAGCTTCACCAGCACACAGAGCAGCTGGTACAGGATCAATATGGAAATTATGT
AATCCAACATGTACTGGAGCACGGTCGTCCTGAGGATAAAAGCAAAATTGTAGCAGAAATCCGAGGCAAT
GTACTTGTATTGAGTCAGCACAAATTTGCAAACAATGTTGTGCAGAAGTGTGTTACTCACGCCTCACGTA
CGGAGCGCGCTGTGCTCATC
